Addgene plasmid #90806: NUDC D9.4 gRNA
Purpose: 3rd generation lentiviral gRNA plasmid targeting human NUDC
Depositing lab: Iain Cheeseman. Depositing organization: Whitehead Institute for Biomedical Research. Publication: Large-Scale Analysis of CRISPR/Cas9 Cell-Cycle Knockouts Reveals the Diversity of p53-Dependent Responses to Cell-Cycle Defects. McKinley KL, Cheeseman IM. Dev Cell. 2017 Feb 27;40(4):405-420.e2. doi: 10.1016/j.devcel.2017.01.012. Epub 2017 Feb 16. PubMed 28216383.
Backbone
  Vector backbone: pLenti-sgRNA
  Backbone manufacturer: Eric Lander & David Sabatini labs (Addgene plasmid #71409)
  Backbone size w/o insert (bp): 9151
  Vector type: Lentiviral, CRISPR
  Selectable markers: Puromycin
Growth in bacteria
  Bacterial resistance: Ampicillin, 100 μg/mL
  Growth temperature: 37°C
  Growth strain: NEB Stable
  Copy number: Unknown
Gene/Insert
  Gene/Insert name: NUDC (Guide Designation D9.4) (alt name: pKMKO series)
  gRNA/shRNA sequence: CACCgACGGCAGCCTTGACTCCCCA
  Species: H. sapiens (human)
  Promoter: U6
  Cloning method: Restriction Enzyme; 5′ cloning site BsmBI (destroyed during cloning); 3′ cloning site BsmBI (destroyed during cloning)
  Sequencing primers: 5′ hU6-F (5'-GAGGGCCTATTTCCCATGATT-3'); 3′ EF1a-R (5'-CACGGCGACTACTGCACTTA-3')
Terms and licenses: Academic/Nonprofit Terms; Industry Terms: Not Available to Industry
Depositor comments: Please note that gRNA target sequence listed is not strictly the 20nt spacer sequence, but also contains the 5' BsmBI overhang. For more information about knockout human cell lines generated using this plasmid, please see http://cellcycleknockouts.wi.mit.edu/ .
How to cite: NUDC D9.4 gRNA was a gift from Iain Cheeseman (Addgene plasmid # 90806 ; http://n2t.net/addgene:90806 ; RRID:Addgene_90806)
