[The description below was written by a language model from this plasmid's Addgene catalogue record and pLannotate feature annotations shown in this document.]
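Description:
NUDC D9.4 gRNA is a third-generation lentiviral CRISPR guide RNA plasmid built on the pLenti-sgRNA backbone and designed to target the human NUDC gene. It is maintained in E. coli through a high-copy ColE1/pUC-type origin with ampicillin selection (AmpR); an f1 origin, an SV40 origin and remnants of lac and lacZα cloning-vector sequence are also annotated in the backbone. The catalogue lists a backbone size of 9,151 bp without insert, whereas the sequenced record is 7,302 nt. This probably reflects replacement of a stuffer fragment during BsmBI cloning, although the record does not state this.

The lentiviral cassette uses an RSV promoter fused to a truncated HIV-1 5' LTR, which makes genomic RNA production Tat-independent. This is followed by the Ψ packaging signal with a partial gag fragment, the Rev response element for Rev-dependent nuclear export, and a cPPT/CTS. The cassette ends in a self-inactivating ΔU3 3' LTR and an SV40 polyadenylation signal. Within the transfer region, a human U6 RNA polymerase III promoter drives the NUDC-specific spacer, which was inserted between BsmBI sites destroyed during cloning and is joined to the S. pyogenes guide scaffold (annotated as a tracrRNA fragment). Downstream, an EF-1α core promoter expresses puromycin N-acetyltransferase, with a WPRE to enhance transcript expression, so transduced mammalian cells can be selected with puromycin.

No Cas9 is encoded, so the nuclease has to be supplied separately in the target cells. The plasmid belongs to a guide series used to generate human knockout cell lines for a large-scale CRISPR/Cas9 analysis of cell-cycle genes.
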