Features (pLannotate 1.2.2; 27 found; start..end, strand, type, name):
     85..106     +  protein_bind   CAP binding site: CAP binding activates transcription in the presence of cAMP. E. coli catabolite activator protein
    121..151     +  promoter       lac promoter: promoter for the E. coli lac operon
    159..175     +  protein_bind   lac operator: The lac repressor binds to the lac operator to inhibit transcription in E. coli. This inhibition can be relieved by adding lactose or isopropyl-β-D-thiogalactopyranoside (IPTG). lac repressor encoded by lacI
    220..238     +  promoter       T3 promoter: promoter for bacteriophage T3 RNA polymerase
    266..492     +  promoter       RSV promoter: Rous sarcoma virus enhancer/promoter
    493..673     +  LTR            5' LTR (truncated): truncated 5' long terminal repeat (LTR) from HIV-1
    720..845     +  misc_feature   HIV-1 Ψ: packaging signal of human immunodeficiency virus type 1
    829..1192    +  CDS            HIV-1 gag (fragment): gag protein from human immunodeficiency virus 1; gag
   1338..1571    +  misc_feature   RRE: The Rev response element (RRE) of HIV-1 allows for Rev-dependent mRNA export from the nucleus to the cytoplasm.
   1948..1974    +  CDS            Rev (fragment): human immunodeficiency virus 1 (HIV-1) Rev protein; rev; enhances nuclear export of unspliced and incompletely spliced viral mRNAs
   1978..2218    +  promoter       U6 promoter: RNA polymerase III promoter for human U6 snRNA
   2266..2333    +  misc_RNA       tracrRNA (fragment): trans-activating CRISPR RNA for the Streptococcus pyogenes CRISPR/Cas9 system
   2382..2499    +  misc_feature   cPPT/CTS: central polypurine tract and central termination sequence of HIV-1
   2568..2779    +  promoter       EF-1α core promoter: core promoter for human elongation factor EF-1α
   2805..3404    +  CDS            PuroR (fragment): puromycin N-acetyltransferase; pac from Streptomyces; confers resistance to puromycin
   3420..4008    +  misc_feature   WPRE: woodchuck hepatitis virus posttranscriptional regulatory element
   4059..4078    +  misc_feature   cPPT/CTS (fragment): central polypurine tract and central termination sequence of HIV-1
   4080..4313    +  LTR            3' LTR (ΔU3): self-inactivating 3' long terminal repeat (LTR) from HIV-1
   4391..4512    +  polyA_signal   SV40 poly(A) signal: SV40 polyadenylation signal
   4552..4687    +  rep_origin     SV40 ori: SV40 origin of replication
   4708..4726    -  promoter       T7 promoter: promoter for bacteriophage T7 RNA polymerase
   4734..4889    +  CDS            lacZα (fragment): LacZα fragment of β-galactosidase; lacZ fragment
   4894..5322    +  rep_origin     f1 ori (sequence partly withheld): f1 bacteriophage origin of replication; arrow indicates direction of (+) strand synthesis
   5375..5479    +  promoter       AmpR promoter: bla
   5480..6340    +  CDS            AmpR: β-lactamase; bla; confers resistance to ampicillin, carbenicillin, and related antibiotics
   6511..7099    +  rep_origin     ori: high-copy-number ColE1/pMB1/pBR322/pUC origin of replication
   7282..72      +  CDS            lacI (fragment) (across the origin): lac repressor; lacI; The lac repressor binds to the lac operator to inhibit transcription in E. coli. This inhibition can be relieved by adding lactose or isopropyl-β-D-thiogalactopyranoside (IPTG).
>Addgene plasmid #90806 | NUDC D9.4 gRNA | addgene full sequence | sequence record 183869 | Addgene NGS Result
TCTCCCCGCGCGTTGGCCGATTCATTAATGCAGCTGGCACGACAGGTTTCCCGACTGGAAAGCGGGCAGT
GAGCGCAACGCAATTAATGTGAGTTAGCTCACTCATTAGGCACCCCAGGCTTTACACTTTATGCTTCCGG
CTCGTATGTTGTGTGGAATTGTGAGCGGATAACAATTTCACACAGGAAACAGCTATGACCATGATTACGC
CAAGCGCGCAATTAACCCTCACTAAAGGGAACAAAAGCTGGAGCTGCAAGCTTAATGTAGTCTTATGCAA
TACTCTTGTAGTCTTGCAACATGGTAACGATGAGTTAGCAACATGCCTTACAAGGAGAGAAAAAGCACCG
TGCATGCCGATTGGTGGAAGTAAGGTGGTACGATCGTGCCTTATTAGGAAGGCAACAGACGGGTCTGACA
TGGATTGGACGAACCACTGAATTGCCGCATTGCAGAGATATTGTATTTAAGTGCCTAGCTCGATACATAA
ACGGGTCTCTCTGGTTAGACCAGATCTGAGCCTGGGAGCTCTCTGGCTAACTAGGGAACCCACTGCTTAA
GCCTCAATAAAGCTTGCCTTGAGTGCTTCAAGTAGTGTGTGCCCGTCTGTTGTGTGACTCTGGTAACTAG
AGATCCCTCAGACCCTTTTAGTCAGTGTGGAAAATCTCTAGCAGTGGCGCCCGAACAGGGACTTGAAAGC
GAAAGGGAAACCAGAGGAGCTCTCTCGACGCAGGACTCGGCTTGCTGAAGCGCGCACGGCAAGAGGCGAG
GGGCGGCGACTGGTGAGTACGCCAAAAATTTTGACTAGCGGAGGCTAGAAGGAGAGAGATGGGTGCGAGA
GCGTCAGTATTAAGCGGGGGAGAATTAGATCGCGATGGGAAAAAATTCGGTTAAGGCCAGGGGGAAAGAA
AAAATATAAATTAAAACATATAGTATGGGCAAGCAGGGAGCTAGAACGATTCGCAGTTAATCCTGGCCTG
TTAGAAACATCAGAAGGCTGTAGACAAATACTGGGACAGCTACAACCATCCCTTCAGACAGGATCAGAAG
AACTTAGATCATTATATAATACAGTAGCAACCCTCTATTGTGTGCATCAAAGGATAGAGATAAAAGACAC
CAAGGAAGCTTTAGACAAGATAGAGGAAGAGCAAAACAAAAGTAAGACCACCGCACAGCAAGCGGCCGCT
GATCTTCAGACCTGGAGGAGGAGATATGAGGGACAATTGGAGAAGTGAATTATATAAATATAAAGTAGTA
AAAATTGAACCATTAGGAGTAGCACCCACCAAGGCAAAGAGAAGAGTGGTGCAGAGAGAAAAAAGAGCAG
TGGGAATAGGAGCTTTGTTCCTTGGGTTCTTGGGAGCAGCAGGAAGCACTATGGGCGCAGCGTCAATGAC
GCTGACGGTACAGGCCAGACAATTATTGTCTGGTATAGTGCAGCAGCAGAACAATTTGCTGAGGGCTATT
GAGGCGCAACAGCATCTGTTGCAACTCACAGTCTGGGGCATCAAGCAGCTCCAGGCAAGAATCCTGGCTG
TGGAAAGATACCTAAAGGATCAACAGCTCCTGGGGATTTGGGGTTGCTCTGGAAAACTCATTTGCACCAC
TGCTGTGCCTTGGAATGCTAGTTGGAGTAATAAATCTCTGGAACAGATTTGGAATCACACGACCTGGATG
GAGTGGGACAGAGAAATTAACAATTACACAAGCTTAATACACTCCTTAATTGAAGAATCGCAAAACCAGC
AAGAAAAGAATGAACAAGAATTATTGGAATTAGATAAATGGGCAAGTTTGTGGAATTGGTTTAACATAAC
AAATTGGCTGTGGTATATAAAATTATTCATAATGATAGTAGGAGGCTTGGTAGGTTTAAGAATAGTTTTT
GCTGTACTTTCTATAGTGAATAGAGTTAGGCAGGGATATTCACCATTATCGTTTCAGACCCACCTCCCAA
CCCCGAGGGGACCCAGAGAGGGCCTATTTCCCATGATTCCTTCATATTTGCATATACGATACAAGGCTGT
TAGAGAGATAATTAGAATTAATTTGACTGTAAACACAAAGATATTAGTACAAAATACGTGACGTAGAAAG
TAATAATTTCTTGGGTAGTTTGCAGTTTTAAAATTATGTTTTAAAATGGACTATCATATGCTTACCGTAA
CTTGAAAGTATTTCGATTTCTTGGCTTTATATATCTTGTGGAAAGGACGAAACACCGACGGCAGCCTTGA
CTCCCCAGTTTAAGAGCTATGCTGGAAACAGCATAGCAAGTTTAAATAAGGCTAGTCCGTTATCAACTTG
AAAAAGTGGCACCGAGTCGGTGCTTTTTTTGAATTCTAGATCTTGAGACAAATGGCAGTATTCATCCACA
ATTTTAAAAGAAAAGGGGGGATTGGGGGGTACAGTGCAGGGGAAAGAATAGTAGACATAATAGCAACAGA
CATACAAACTAAAGAATTACAAAAACAAATTACAAAAATTCAAAATTTTCGGGTTTATTACAGGGACAGC
AGAGATCCACTTTGGCGCCGGCTCGAGTGGCTCCGGTGCCCGTCAGTGGGCAGAGCGCACATCGCCCACA
GTCCCCGAGAAGTTGGGGGGAGGGGTCGGCAATTGAACCGGTGCCTAGAGAAGGTGGCGCGGGGTAAACT
GGGAAAGTGATGTCGTGTACTGGCTCCGCCTTTTTCCCGAGGGTGGGGGAGAACCGTATATAAGTGCAGT
AGTCGCCGTGAACGTTCTTTTTCGCAACGGGTTTGCCGCCAGAACACAGGTGTCGTGACGCGGGATCCGC
CACCATGACCGAGTACAAGCCCACGGTGCGCCTCGCCACCCGCGACGACGTCCCCAGGGCCGTACGCACC
CTCGCCGCCGCGTTCGCCGACTACCCCGCCACGCGCCACACCGTCGATCCGGACCGCCACATCGAGCGGG
TCACCGAGCTGCAAGAACTCTTCCTCACGCGCGTCGGGCTCGACATCGGCAAGGTGTGGGTCGCGGACGA
CGGCGCCGCGGTGGCGGTCTGGACCACGCCGGAGAGCGTCGAAGCGGGGGCGGTGTTCGCCGAGATCGGC
CCGCGCATGGCCGAGTTGAGCGGTTCCCGGCTGGCCGCGCAGCAACAGATGGAAGGCCTCCTGGCGCCGC
ACCGGCCCAAGGAGCCCGCGTGGTTCCTGGCCACCGTCGGAGTCTCGCCCGACCACCAGGGCAAGGGTCT
GGGCAGCGCCGTCGTGCTCCCCGGAGTGGAGGCGGCCGAGCGCGCCGGGGTGCCCGCCTTCCTGGAGACC
TCCGCGCCCCGCAACCTCCCCTTCTACGAGCGGCTCGGCTTCACCGTCACCGCCGACGTCGAGGTGCCCG
AAGGACCGCGCACCTGGTGCATGACCCGCAAGCCCGGTGCCTGAACGCGTTAAGTCGACAATCAACCTCT
GGATTACAAAATTTGTGAAAGATTGACTGGTATTCTTAACTATGTTGCTCCTTTTACGCTATGTGGATAC
GCTGCTTTAATGCCTTTGTATCATGCTATTGCTTCCCGTATGGCTTTCATTTTCTCCTCCTTGTATAAAT
CCTGGTTGCTGTCTCTTTATGAGGAGTTGTGGCCCGTTGTCAGGCAACGTGGCGTGGTGTGCACTGTGTT
TGCTGACGCAACCCCCACTGGTTGGGGCATTGCCACCACCTGTCAGCTCCTTTCCGGGACTTTCGCTTTC
CCCCTCCCTATTGCCACGGCGGAACTCATCGCCGCCTGCCTTGCCCGCTGCTGGACAGGGGCTCGGCTGT
TGGGCACTGACAATTCCGTGGTGTTGTCGGGGAAATCATCGTCCTTTCCTTGGCTGCTCGCCTGTGTTGC
CACCTGGATTCTGCGCGGGACGTCCTTCTGCTACGTCCCTTCGGCCCTCAATCCAGCGGACCTTCCTTCC
CGCGGCCTGCTGCCGGCTCTGCGGCCTCTTCCGCGTCTTCGCCTTCGCCCTCAGACGAGTCGGATCTCCC
TTTGGGCCGCCTCCCCGCGTCGACTTTAAGACCAATGACTTACAAGGCAGCTGTAGATCTTAGCCACTTT
TTAAAAGAAAAGGGGGGACTGGAAGGGCTAATTCACTCCCAACGAAGACAAGATCTGCTTTTTGCTTGTA
CTGGGTCTCTCTGGTTAGACCAGATCTGAGCCTGGGAGCTCTCTGGCTAACTAGGGAACCCACTGCTTAA
GCCTCAATAAAGCTTGCCTTGAGTGCTTCAAGTAGTGTGTGCCCGTCTGTTGTGTGACTCTGGTAACTAG
AGATCCCTCAGACCCTTTTAGTCAGTGTGGAAAATCTCTAGCAGTACGTATAGTAGTTCATGTCATCTTA
TTATTCAGTATTTATAACTTGCAAAGAAATGAATATCAGAGAGTGAGAGGAACTTGTTTATTGCAGCTTA
TAATGGTTACAAATAAAGCAATAGCATCACAAATTTCACAAATAAAGCATTTTTTTCACTGCATTCTAGT
TGTGGTTTGTCCAAACTCATCAATGTATCTTATCATGTCTGGCTCTAGCTATCCCGCCCCTAACTCCGCC
CATCCCGCCCCTAACTCCGCCCAGTTCCGCCCATTCTCCGCCCCATGGCTGACTAATTTTTTTTATTTAT
GCAGAGGCCGAGGCCGCCTCGGCCTCTGAGCTATTCCAGAAGTAGTGAGGAGGCTTTTTTGGAGGCCTAG
GGACGTACCCAATTCGCCCTATAGTGAGTCGTATTACGCGCGCTCACTGGCCGTCGTTTTACAACGTCGT
GACTGGGAAAACCCTGGCGTTACCCAACTTAATCGCCTTGCAGCACATCCCCCTTTCGCCAGCTGGCGTA
ATAGCGAAGAGGCCCGCACCGATCGCCCTTCCCAACAGTTGCGCAGCCTGAATGGCGAATGGG
[124 nt withheld, positions 4894-5017]
C
[91 nt withheld, positions 5019-5109]
A
[49 nt withheld, positions 5111-5159]
CCTTTGACGTTGGAGTCCACGTTCTTT
[37 nt withheld, positions 5187-5223]
ACCCTATCTCGGTCTATTCTTTTGATTTATAAGGGATTTTGCCGATTTCGGCCTATTGGTTAAAAAATGA
GCTGATTTAACAAAAATTTAACGCGAATTTTAACAAAATATTAACGCTTACAATTTAGGTGGCACTTTTC
GGGGAAATGTGCGCGGAACCCCTATTTGTTTATTTTTCTAAATACATTCAAATATGTATCCGCTCATGAG
ACAATAACCCTGATAAATGCTTCAATAATATTGAAAAAGGAAGAGTATGAGTATTCAACATTTCCGTGTC
GCCCTTATTCCCTTTTTTGCGGCATTTTGCCTTCCTGTTTTTGCTCACCCAGAAACGCTGGTGAAAGTAA
AAGATGCTGAAGATCAGTTGGGTGCACGAGTGGGTTACATCGAACTGGATCTCAACAGCGGTAAGATCCT
TGAGAGTTTTCGCCCCGAAGAACGTTTTCCAATGATGAGCACTTTTAAAGTTCTGCTATGTGGCGCGGTA
TTATCCCGTATTGACGCCGGGCAAGAGCAACTCGGTCGCCGCATACACTATTCTCAGAATGACTTGGTTG
AGTACTCACCAGTCACAGAAAAGCATCTTACGGATGGCATGACAGTAAGAGAATTATGCAGTGCTGCCAT
AACCATGAGTGATAACACTGCGGCCAACTTACTTCTGACAACGATCGGAGGACCGAAGGAGCTAACCGCT
TTTTTGCACAACATGGGGGATCATGTAACTCGCCTTGATCGTTGGGAACCGGAGCTGAATGAAGCCATAC
CAAACGACGAGCGTGACACCACGATGCCTGTAGCAATGGCAACAACGTTGCGCAAACTATTAACTGGCGA
ACTACTTACTCTAGCTTCCCGGCAACAATTAATAGACTGGATGGAGGCGGATAAAGTTGCAGGACCACTT
CTGCGCTCGGCCCTTCCGGCTGGCTGGTTTATTGCTGATAAATCTGGAGCCGGTGAGCGTGGGTCTCGCG
GTATCATTGCAGCACTGGGGCCAGATGGTAAGCCCTCCCGTATCGTAGTTATCTACACGACGGGGAGTCA
GGCAACTATGGATGAACGAAATAGACAGATCGCTGAGATAGGTGCCTCACTGATTAAGCATTGGTAACTG
TCAGACCAAGTTTACTCATATATACTTTAGATTGATTTAAAACTTCATTTTTAATTTAAAAGGATCTAGG
TGAAGATCCTTTTTGATAATCTCATGACCAAAATCCCTTAACGTGAGTTTTCGTTCCACTGAGCGTCAGA
CCCCGTAGAAAAGATCAAAGGATCTTCTTGAGATCCTTTTTTTCTGCGCGTAATCTGCTGCTTGCAAACA
AAAAAACCACCGCTACCAGCGGTGGTTTGTTTGCCGGATCAAGAGCTACCAACTCTTTTTCCGAAGGTAA
CTGGCTTCAGCAGAGCGCAGATACCAAATACTGTTCTTCTAGTGTAGCCGTAGTTAGGCCACCACTTCAA
GAACTCTGTAGCACCGCCTACATACCTCGCTCTGCTAATCCTGTTACCAGTGGCTGCTGCCAGTGGCGAT
AAGTCGTGTCTTACCGGGTTGGACTCAAGACGATAGTTACCGGATAAGGCGCAGCGGTCGGGCTGAACGG
GGGGTTCGTGCACACAGCCCAGCTTGGAGCGAACGACCTACACCGAACTGAGATACCTACAGCGTGAGCT
ATGAGAAAGCGCCACGCTTCCCGAAGGGAGAAAGGCGGACAGGTATCCGGTAAGCGGCAGGGTCGGAACA
GGAGAGCGCACGAGGGAGCTTCCAGGGGGAAACGCCTGGTATCTTTATAGTCCTGTCGGGTTTCGCCACC
TCTGACTTGAGCGTCGATTTTTGTGATGCTCGTCAGGGGGGCGGAGCCTATGGAAAAACGCCAGCAACGC
GGCCTTTTTACGGTTCCTGGCCTTTTGCTGGCCTTTTGCTCACATGTTCTTTCCTGCGTTATCCCCTGAT
TCTGTGGATAACCGTATTACCGCCTTTGAGTGAGCTGATACCGCTCGCCGCAGCCGAACGACCGAGCGCA
GCGAGTCAGTGAGCGAGGAAGCGGAAGAGCGCCCAATACGCAAACCGCC
